>Addgene plasmid #16207 | pGEX2TK-PDZ(HtrA2) | addgene partial sequence | sequence record 22495 | 16207 with pGEX-5
CTGGTTCCGCGTGGATCTCGTCGTGCATCTGTTGGATCCTCCTCCGGAATCAGTGGGTCCCAGCGGCGCT
ACATTGGGGTGATGATGCTGACCCTGAGTCCCAGCATCCTTGCTGAACTACAGCTTCGAGAACCAAGCTT
TCCCGATGTTCAGCATGGTGTACTCATCCATAAAGTCATCCTGGGCTCCCCTGCACACCGGGCTGGTCTG
CGGCCTGGTGATGTGATTTTGGCCATTGGGGAGCAGATGGTACAAAATGCTGAAGATGTTTATGAAGCTG
TTCGAACCCAATCCCAGTTGGCAGTGCAGATCCGGCGGGGACGAGAAACACTGACCTTATATGTGACCCC
TGAGGTCACAGAATGAGAATTCATCGTGACTGACTGACGATCTGCCTCGCGCGTTTCGGTGATGACGGTG
AAAACCTCTGACACATGCAGCTCCCGGAGACGGTCACAGCTTGTCTGTAAGCGGATGCCGGGAGCAGACA
AGCCCGTCAGGGCGCGTCAGCGGGTGTTGGCGGGTGTCGGGGCGCAGCCATGACCCAGTCACGTAGCGAT
AGCGGAGTGTATAATTCTTGAAGACGAAAGGGCCTCGTGATACGCCTATTTTTATAGGTTAATGTCATGA
TAATAATGGTTTCTTAGACGTCAGGTGGCACTTTTCGGGGAAATGTGCGCGGAACCCCTATTTGTTTATT
TTTCTAAATACATTCAAATATGTATCCGCTCATGAGACAATAACCCTGATAAATGCTTCAATAATATTGA
AAAAGGAAGAGTATGAGTATTCAACATTTCCGTGTCGCCCTTATTCCCTTTTTTGCGGCATTTTGCCTTC
CTGTTTTTGCTCACCCAGAAACGCTGGTGAAAGTAAAAGATGCTGAAGATCAGTTGGGTGCACGAGTGGG
TTAC
