[The description below was written by a language model from this plasmid's Addgene catalogue record.]
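Description:
pGEX2TK-PDZ(HtrA2) is a bacterial expression plasmid built on the pGEX-2TK backbone (about 4.95 kb without insert) and selected in E. coli with ampicillin. It carries a roughly 320 bp fragment of the human HTRA2 gene (also known as Omi, PARK13 or PRSS25), corresponding to amino acids 350–459. As the construct name indicates, this fragment is the C-terminal PDZ domain of the serine protease. The fragment was inserted between the BamHI and EcoRI sites, both of which were preserved, so the insert can be excised or exchanged. It sits in frame downstream of the backbone-encoded glutathione S-transferase, giving an N-terminal GST–PDZ fusion protein.

No feature table accompanies the record, so the promoter, origin of replication and linker elements are not explicitly listed, and copy number is given as unknown. Vectors of the pGEX series generally drive the GST fusion from an IPTG-inducible tac promoter, with a plasmid-borne lacI repressor gene. The 2TK variant is known for a thrombin cleavage site and a protein kinase A recognition site between GST and the cloning sites, which allow tag removal or in vitro radiolabelling of the purified protein. These points come from general knowledge of the backbone rather than from this entry.

The construct is suited to producing the isolated HtrA2 PDZ domain in bacteria and purifying it on glutathione resin. The associated publication concerns the binding specificity and regulation of the protease and PDZ domains of HtrA2/Omi, which points to use in peptide- or ligand-binding and pull-down assays.
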