Addgene plasmid #16207: pGEX2TK-PDZ(HtrA2)
Depositing lab: L. Miguel Martins. Depositing organization: MRC Toxicology Unit. Publication: Binding specificity and regulation of the serine protease and PDZ domains of HtrA2/Omi. Martins LM, Turk BE, Cowling V, Borg A, Jarrell ET, Cantley LC, Downward J. J Biol Chem. 2003 Dec 5. 278(49):49417-27. 10.1074/jbc.M308659200 PubMed 14512424.
Backbone
  Vector backbone: pGEX-2TK
  Backbone manufacturer: Pharmacia
  Backbone size w/o insert (bp): 4950
  Vector type: Bacterial Expression
Growth in bacteria
  Bacterial resistance: Ampicillin, 100 μg/mL
  Growth temperature: 37°C
  Growth strain: DH5alpha
  Copy number: Unknown
Gene/Insert
  Gene/Insert name: HtrA2 (alt name: Omi)
  Species: H. sapiens (human)
  Insert size (bp): 320
  Mutation: amino acids 350–459
  GenBank ID: NM_013247
  Entrez Gene: HTRA2 (a.k.a. MGCA8, OMI, PARK13, PRSS25)
  Tag / fusion protein: GST (N terminal on backbone)
  Cloning method: Restriction Enzyme; 5′ cloning site BamHI (not destroyed); 3′ cloning site EcoRI (not destroyed)
  Sequencing primers: 5′ pGEX 5' Sequencing primer; 3′ pGEX 3' Sequencing primer
Terms and licenses: Academic/Nonprofit Terms; Industry Terms: Not Available to Industry
How to cite: pGEX2TK-PDZ(HtrA2) was a gift from L. Miguel Martins (Addgene plasmid # 16207 ; http://n2t.net/addgene:16207 ; RRID:Addgene_16207)
